Addgene plasmid #195614: pET15b I-SceI (Ctermhis) K122I
Purpose: Expresses I-SceI homing endonuclease from the T7 promoter containing an additional methionine-histidine sequence at the amino terminus and a K122I mutation that results in nicking activity
Depositing lab: Frederick Gimble. Depositing organization: Purdue University. Publication: Engineering variants of the I-SceI homing endonuclease with strand-specific and site-specific DNA-nicking activity. Niu Y, Tenney K, Li H, Gimble FS. J Mol Biol. 2008 Sep 26;382(1):188-202. doi: 10.1016/j.jmb.2008.07.010. Epub 2008 Jul 11. PubMed 18644379.
Backbone
  Vector backbone: pET-15b
  Backbone manufacturer: Novagen
  Vector type: Bacterial Expression
Growth in bacteria
  Bacterial resistance: Ampicillin, 100 μg/mL
  Growth temperature: 37°C
  Growth strain: DH5alpha
  Copy number: High Copy
Gene/Insert
  Gene/Insert name: I-SceI
  Species: S. cerevisiae (budding yeast)
  Mutation: C2458G, A2826T, A2827T
  Promoter: T7
  Cloning method: Restriction Enzyme; 5′ cloning site Unknown (unknown if destroyed)
Resource information
  A portion of this plasmid was derived from a plasmid made by: Originally derived from pSCM525, a plasmid from Dr. Bernard Dujon at the Institute Pasteur.
Terms and licenses: Academic/Nonprofit Terms; Industry Terms: Not Available to Industry
Depositor comments: Expresses the I-SceI homing endonuclease under the control of the phage T7 promoter. The sequence is codon optimized for expression in E. coli and is derived from plasmid pSCM525 (Dr. Bernard Dujon, Institut Pasteur). The protein contains a carboxyl-terminal histidine tag for purification. The expressed protein contains the K122I mutation that results in DNA nicking activity. An appended methionine-histidine sequence is present at the amino terminus.
How to cite: pET15b I-SceI (Ctermhis) K122I was a gift from Frederick Gimble (Addgene plasmid # 195614 ; http://n2t.net/addgene:195614 ; RRID:Addgene_195614)
