[The description below was written by a language model from this plasmid's Addgene catalogue record and pLannotate feature annotations shown in this document.]
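Description:
pET15b I-SceI (Ctermhis) K122I is a bacterial expression plasmid built on the Novagen pET-15b backbone for producing a nicking variant of the Saccharomyces cerevisiae mitochondrial homing endonuclease I-SceI in E. coli. It replicates from a ColE1/pMB1-type origin and is selected with ampicillin through the bla (AmpR) gene. The backbone also carries the pBR322-derived bom and rop elements. The catalogue lists the plasmid as high copy, although rop normally moderates copy number. Several short tetracycline-resistance fragments and a tet promoter are annotated, but these are non-functional remnants of the pBR322 lineage rather than a usable marker.

The expression cassette consists of a T7 promoter followed directly by a lac operator, the phage T7 gene 10 ribosome binding site, the I-SceI coding sequence, a short histidine tag fused at the carboxyl terminus for affinity purification, and the T7 terminator. A lacI gene with its own promoter supplies repressor, so transcription is held off until IPTG induction in a host that provides T7 RNA polymerase. The open reading frame is codon optimized for E. coli, derives from an earlier plasmid, pSCM525, and has an extra methionine-histidine at the amino terminus. The small solubility-tag fragment annotated downstream of the His tag is probably residual vector sequence rather than part of the protein.

The defining feature is the K122I substitution, which according to the record converts the enzyme, which normally makes a double-strand break at its 18 bp recognition site, into one with DNA nicking activity. The plasmid is therefore suited to overexpressing and purifying a site-specific nickase for biochemical studies of strand cleavage or for applications needing targeted single-strand breaks. The restriction sites used for cloning are not recorded.
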