Features (pLannotate 1.2.2; 20 found; start..end, strand, type, name):
    264..888     -  CDS            TcR (fragment): tetracycline efflux protein; tet; confers resistance to tetracycline
    903..924     -  protein_bind   CAP binding site: CAP binding activates transcription in the presence of cAMP. E. coli catabolite activator protein
    937..2018    -  CDS            lacI: lac repressor; lacI; The lac repressor binds to the lac operator to inhibit transcription in E. coli. This inhibition can be relieved by adding lactose or isopropyl-β-D-thiogalactopyranoside (IPTG).
   2019..2096    -  promoter       lacI promoter: lacI
   2104..2383    -  CDS            TcR (fragment): tetracycline efflux protein; tet; confers resistance to tetracycline
   2405..2423    +  promoter       T7 promoter: promoter for bacteriophage T7 RNA polymerase
   2424..2448    +  protein_bind   lac operator: The lac repressor binds to the lac operator to inhibit transcription in E. coli. This inhibition can be relieved by adding lactose or isopropyl-β-D-thiogalactopyranoside (IPTG). lac repressor encoded by lacI
   2463..2485    +  RBS            RBS: efficient ribosome binding site from bacteriophage T7 gene 10 (Olins and Rangwala, 1989)
   2498..3202    +  CDS            SCEI (sequence partly withheld): SCE1_YEAST - Also known as OMEGA, SECY. Experimental evidence at protein level: Swiss-Prot protein existence level 1. Mitochondrial DNA endonuclease involved in intron homing. It introduces a specific double-strand break in the DNA of the 21S rRNA gene and thus mediates the insertion of an intron, containing its own coding sequence (group I intron), into an intronless gene. Specifically recognizes and cleaves the sequence 5'-TAGGGATAACAGGGTAAT-3'. From Saccharomyces cerevisiae (strain ATCC 204508 / S288c) (Baker's yeast).
   3206..3223    +  CDS            9xHis (fragment): 9xHis affinity tag
   3234..3283    +  CDS            SET1 (fragment): solubility-enhancement tag derived from T7 phage gene 10B
   3291..3338    +  terminator     T7 terminator: transcription terminator for bacteriophage T7 RNA polymerase
   3361..3465    -  CDS            TcR (fragment): tetracycline efflux protein; tet; confers resistance to tetracycline
   3513..3541    -  promoter       tet promoter: E. coli promoter for tetracycline efflux protein gene
   3654..3758    +  promoter       AmpR promoter: bla
   3759..4619    +  CDS            AmpR: β-lactamase; bla; confers resistance to ampicillin, carbenicillin, and related antibiotics
   4790..5378    +  rep_origin     ori: high-copy-number ColE1/pMB1/pBR322/pUC origin of replication
   5564..5703    -  misc_feature   bom: basis of mobility region from pBR322
   5805..5996    -  CDS            rop: Rop protein, which maintains plasmids at low copy number; rop
   6013..22      +  CDS            YPB1_ECOLX (across the origin): Protein predicted: Swiss-Prot protein existence level 4. From Escherichia coli.
>Addgene plasmid #195614 | pET15b I-SceI (Ctermhis) K122I | addgene full sequence | sequence record 383676 | Addgene NGS Result
GCGTATCGGTGATTCATTCTGCTAACCAGTAAGGCAACCCCGCCAGCCTAGCCGGGTCCTCAACGACAGG
AGCACGATCATGCGCACCCGTGGCCAGGACCCAACGCTGCCCGAGATGCGCCGCGTGCGGCTGCTGGAGA
TGGCGGACGCGATGGATATGTTCTGCCAAGGGTTGGTTTGCGCATTCACAGTTCTCCGCAAGAATTGATT
GGCTCCAATTCTTGGAGTGGTGAATCCGTTAGCGAGGTGCCGCCGGCTTCCATTCAGGTCGAGGTGGCCC
GGCTCCATGCACCGCGACGCAACGCGGGGAGGCAGACAAGGTATAGGGCGGCGCCTACAATCCATGCCAA
CCCGTTCCATGTGCTCGCCGAGGCGGCATAAATCGCCGTGACGATCAGCGGTCCAATGATCGAAGTTAGG
CTGGTAAGAGCCGCGAGCGATCCTTGAAGCTGTCCCTGATGGTCGTCATCTACCTGCCTGGACAGCATGG
CCTGCAACGCGGGCATCCCGATGCCGCCGGAAGCGAGAAGAATCATAATGGGGAAGGCCATCCAGCCTCG
CGTCGCGAACGCCAGCAAGACGTAGCCCAGCGCGTCGGCCGCCATGCCGGCGATAATGGCCTGCTTCTCG
CCGAAACGTTTGGTGGCGGGACCAGTGACGAAGGCTTGAGCGAGGGCGTGCAAGATTCCGAATACCGCAA
GCGACAGGCCGATCATCGTCGCGCTCCAGCGAAAGCGGTCCTCGCCGAAAATGACCCAGAGCGCTGCCGG
CACCTGTCCTACGAGTTGCATGATAAAGAAGACAGTCATAAGTGCGGCGACGATAGTCATGCCCCGCGCC
CACCGGAAGGAGCTGACTGGGTTGAAGGCTCTCAAGGGCATCGGTCGAGATCCCGGTGCCTAATGAGTGA
GCTAACTTACATTAATTGCGTTGCGCTCACTGCCCGCTTTCCAGTCGGGAAACTGTCGTGCCAGCTGCAT
TAATGAATCGGCCAACGCGCGGGGAGAGGCGGTTTGCGTATTGGGCGCCAGGGTGGTTTTTCTTTTCACC
AGTGAGACGGGCAACAGCTGATTGCCCTTCACCGCCTGGCCCTGAGAGAGTTGCAGCAAGCGGTCCACGC
TGGTTTGCCCCAGCAGGCGAAAATCCTGTTTGATGGTGGTTAACGGCGGGATATAACATGAGCTGTCTTC
GGTATCGTCGTATCCCACTACCGAGATATCCGCACCAACGCGCAGCCCGGACTCGGTAATGGCGCGCATT
GCGCCCAGCGCCATCTGATCGTTGGCAACCAGCATCGCAGTGGGAACGATGCCCTCATTCAGCATTTGCA
TGGTTTGTTGAAAACCGGACATGGCACTCCAGTCGCCTTCCCGTTCCGCTATCGGCTGAATTTGATTGCG
AGTGAGATATTTATGCCAGCCAGCCAGACGCAGACGCGCCGAGACAGAACTTAATGGGCCCGCTAACAGC
GCGATTTGCTGGTGACCCAATGCGACCAGATGCTCCACGCCCAGTCGCGTACCGTCTTCATGGGAGAAAA
TAATACTGTTGATGGGTGTCTGGTCAGAGACATCAAGAAATAACGCCGGAACATTAGTGCAGGCAGCTTC
CACAGCAATGGCATCCTGGTCATCCAGCGGATAGTTAATGATCAGCCCACTGACGCGTTGCGCGAGAAGA
TTGTGCACCGCCGCTTTACAGGCTTCGACGCCGCTTCGTTCTACCATCGACACCACCACGCTGGCACCCA
GTTGATCGGCGCGAGATTTAATCGCCGCGACAATTTGCGACGGCGCGTGCAGGGCCAGACTGGAGGTGGC
AACGCCAATCAGCAACGACTGTTTGCCCGCCAGTTGTTGTGCCACGCGGTTGGGAATGTAATTCAGCTCC
GCCATCGCCGCTTCCACTTTTTCCCGCGTTTTCGCAGAAACGTGGCTGGCCTGGTTCACCACGCGGGAAA
CGGTCTGATAAGAGACACCGGCATACTCTGCGACATCGTATAACGTTACTGGTTTCACATTCACCACCCT
GAATTGACTCTCTTCCGGGCGCTATCATGCCATACCGCGAAAGGTTTTGCGCCATTCGATGGTGTCCGGG
ATCTCGACGCTCTCCCTTATGCGACTCCTGCATTAGGAAGCAGCCCAGTAGTAGGTTGAGGCCGTTGAGC
ACCGCCGCCGCAAGGAATGGTGCATGCAAGGAGATGGCGCCCAACAGTCCCCCGGCCACGGGGCCTGCCA
CCATACCCACGCCGAAACAAGCGCTCATGAGCCCGAAGTGGCGAGCCCGATCTTCCCCATCGGTGATGTC
GGCGATATAGGCGCCAGCAACCGCACCTGTGGCGCCGGTGATGCCGGCCACGATGCGTCCGGCGTAGAGG
ATCGAGATCTCGATCCCGCGAAATTAATACGACTCACTATAGGGGAATTGTGAGCGGATAACAATTCCCC
TCTAGAAATAATTTTGTTTAACTTTAAGAAGGAGATATACCATGCATATGAAA
[354 nt withheld, positions 2504-2857]
AAAATTACCATCCCGAACAACCTGGTTGAAAACTACCTGACCCCGATGTCTCTGGCATACTGGTTCATGG
ATGATGGTGGTAAATGGGATTACAACAAAAACTCTACCAACAAATCGATCGTACTGAACACCCAGTCTTT
CACTTTCGAAGAAGTAGAATACCTGGTTAAGGGTCTGCGTAACAAATTCCAACTGAACTGTTACGTAAAA
ATCAACAAAAACAAACCGATCATCTACATCGATTCTATGTCTTACCTGATCTTCTACAACCTGATCAAAC
CGTACCTGATCCCGCAGATGATGTACAAACTGCCGAACACTATCTCCTCCGAAACTTTCCTGAAATCTCA
CCACCACCACCACCACTAAGGATCCGGCTGCTAACAAAGCCCGAAAGGAAGCTGAGTTGGCTGCTGCCAC
CGCTGAGCAATAACTAGCATAACCCCTTGGGGCCTCTAAACGGGTCTTGAGGGGTTTTTTGCTGAAAGGA
GGAACTATATCCGGATATCCCGCAAGAGGCCCGGCAGTACCGGCATAACCAAGCCTATGCCTACAGCATC
CAGGGTGACGGTGCCGAGGATGACGATGAGCGCATTGTTAGATTTCATACACGGTGCCTGACTGCGTTAG
CAATTTAACTGTGATAAACTACCGCATTAAAGCTTATCGATGATAAGCTGTCAAACATGAGAATTCTTGA
AGACGAAAGGGCCTCGTGATACGCCTATTTTTATAGGTTAATGTCATGATAATAATGGTTTCTTAGACGT
CAGGTGGCACTTTTCGGGGAAATGTGCGCGGAACCCCTATTTGTTTATTTTTCTAAATACATTCAAATAT
GTATCCGCTCATGAGACAATAACCCTGATAAATGCTTCAATAATATTGAAAAAGGAAGAGTATGAGTATT
CAACATTTCCGTGTCGCCCTTATTCCCTTTTTTGCGGCATTTTGCCTTCCTGTTTTTGCTCACCCAGAAA
CGCTGGTGAAAGTAAAAGATGCTGAAGATCAGTTGGGTGCACGAGTGGGTTACATCGAACTGGATCTCAA
CAGCGGTAAGATCCTTGAGAGTTTTCGCCCCGAAGAACGTTTTCCAATGATGAGCACTTTTAAAGTTCTG
CTATGTGGCGCGGTATTATCCCGTGTTGACGCCGGGCAAGAGCAACTCGGTCGCCGCATACACTATTCTC
AGAATGACTTGGTTGAGTACTCACCAGTCACAGAAAAGCATCTTACGGATGGCATGACAGTAAGAGAATT
ATGCAGTGCTGCCATAACCATGAGTGATAACACTGCGGCCAACTTACTTCTGACAACGATCGGAGGACCG
AAGGAGCTAACCGCTTTTTTGCACAACATGGGGGATCATGTAACTCGCCTTGATCGTTGGGAACCGGAGC
TGAATGAAGCCATACCAAACGACGAGCGTGACACCACGATGCCTGCAGCAATGGCAACAACGTTGCGCAA
ACTATTAACTGGCGAACTACTTACTCTAGCTTCCCGGCAACAATTAATAGACTGGATGGAGGCGGATAAA
GTTGCAGGACCACTTCTGCGCTCGGCCCTTCCGGCTGGCTGGTTTATTGCTGATAAATCTGGAGCCGGTG
AGCGTGGGTCTCGCGGTATCATTGCAGCACTGGGGCCAGATGGTAAGCCCTCCCGTATCGTAGTTATCTA
CACGACGGGGAGTCAGGCAACTATGGATGAACGAAATAGACAGATCGCTGAGATAGGTGCCTCACTGATT
AAGCATTGGTAACTGTCAGACCAAGTTTACTCATATATACTTTAGATTGATTTAAAACTTCATTTTTAAT
TTAAAAGGATCTAGGTGAAGATCCTTTTTGATAATCTCATGACCAAAATCCCTTAACGTGAGTTTTCGTT
CCACTGAGCGTCAGACCCCGTAGAAAAGATCAAAGGATCTTCTTGAGATCCTTTTTTTCTGCGCGTAATC
TGCTGCTTGCAAACAAAAAAACCACCGCTACCAGCGGTGGTTTGTTTGCCGGATCAAGAGCTACCAACTC
TTTTTCCGAAGGTAACTGGCTTCAGCAGAGCGCAGATACCAAATACTGTCCTTCTAGTGTAGCCGTAGTT
AGGCCACCACTTCAAGAACTCTGTAGCACCGCCTACATACCTCGCTCTGCTAATCCTGTTACCAGTGGCT
GCTGCCAGTGGCGATAAGTCGTGTCTTACCGGGTTGGACTCAAGACGATAGTTACCGGATAAGGCGCAGC
GGTCGGGCTGAACGGGGGGTTCGTGCACACAGCCCAGCTTGGAGCGAACGACCTACACCGAACTGAGATA
CCTACAGCGTGAGCTATGAGAAAGCGCCACGCTTCCCGAAGGGAGAAAGGCGGACAGGTATCCGGTAAGC
GGCAGGGTCGGAACAGGAGAGCGCACGAGGGAGCTTCCAGGGGGAAACGCCTGGTATCTTTATAGTCCTG
TCGGGTTTCGCCACCTCTGACTTGAGCGTCGATTTTTGTGATGCTCGTCAGGGGGGCGGAGCCTATGGAA
AAACGCCAGCAACGCGGCCTTTTTACGGTTCCTGGCCTTTTGCTGGCCTTTTGCTCACATGTTCTTTCCT
GCGTTATCCCCTGATTCTGTGGATAACCGTATTACCGCCTTTGAGTGAGCTGATACCGCTCGCCGCAGCC
GAACGACCGAGCGCAGCGAGTCAGTGAGCGAGGAAGCGGAAGAGCGCCTGATGCGGTATTTTCTCCTTAC
GCATCTGTGCGGTATTTCACACCGCAATGGTGCACTCTCAGTACAATCTGCTCTGATGCCGCATAGTTAA
GCCAGTATACACTCCGCTATCGCTACGTGACTGGGTCATGGCTGCGCCCCGACACCCGCCAACACCCGCT
GACGCGCCCTGACGGGCTTGTCTGCTCCCGGCATCCGCTTACAGACAAGCTGTGACCGTCTCCGGGAGCT
GCATGTGTCAGAGGTTTTCACCGTCATCACCGAAACGCGCGAGGCAGCTGCGGTAAAGCTCATCAGCGTG
GTCGTGAAGCGATTCACAGATGTCTGCCTGTTCATCCGCGTCCAGCTCGTTGAGTTTCTCCAGAAGCGTT
AATGTCTGGCTTCTGATAAAGCGGGCCATGTTAAGGGCGGTTTTTTCCTGTTTGGTCACTGATGCCTCCG
TGTAAGGGGGATTTCTGTTCATGGGGGTAATGATACCGATGAAACGAGAGAGGATGCTCACGATACGGGT
TACTGATGATGAACATGCCCGGTTACTGGAACGTTGTGAGGGTAAACAACTGGCGGTATGGATGCGGCGG
GACCAGAGAAAAATCACTCAGGGTCAATGCCAGCGCTTCGTTAATACAGATGTAGGTGTTCCACAGGGTA
GCCAGCAGCATCCTGCGATGCAGATCCGGAACATAATGGTGCAGGGCGCTGACTTCCGCGTTTCCAGACT
TTACGAAACACGGAAACCGAAGACCATTCATGTTGTTGCTCAGGTCGCAGACGTTTTGCAGCAGCAGTCG
CTTCACGTTCGCTC
